Addgene plasmid #230096: AiP11450 - pAAV-AiE0071h-minBG-SYFP2-WPRE3-BGHpA (Alias: CN1450)
Purpose: AiE0071h is an enhancer sequence, designed to drive AAV-mediated transgene expression in specific populations of brain cells
Depositing lab: Allen Institute for Brain Science & Boaz Levi. Depositing organization: Allen Institute. Publication: A suite of enhancer AAVs and transgenic mouse lines for genetic access to cortical cell types. Ben-Simon Y, Hooper M, Narayan S, Daigle TL, Dwivedi D, Way SW, Oster A, Stafford DA, Mich JK, Taormina MJ, Martinez RA, Opitz-Araya X, Roth JR, Alexander JR, Allen S, Amster A, Arbuckle J, Ayala A, Baker PM, Bakken TE, Barcelli T, Barta S, Bendrick J, Bertagnolli D, Bielstein C, Bishwakarma P, Bowlus J, Boyer G, Brouner K, Casian B, Casper T, Chakka AB, Chakrabarty R, Chance RK, Chavan S, Clark M, Colbert K, Collman F, Daniel S, Departee M, DiValentin P, Donadio N, Dotson N, Egdorf T, Fliss T, Gabitto M, Garcia J, Gary A, Gasperini M, Gloe J, Goldy J, Gore BB, Graybuck L, Greisman N, Haeseleer F, Halterman C, Haradon Z, Hastings SD, Helback O, Ho W, Hockemeyer D, Huang C, Huff S, Hunker A, Johansen N, Jones D, Juneau Z, Kalmbach B, Kannan M, Khem S, Kussick E, Kutsal R, Larsen R, Lee C, Lee AY, Leibly M, Lenz GH, Li S, Liang E, Lusk N, Madigan Z, Malloy J, Malone J, McCue R, Melchor J, Mollenkopf T, Moosman S, Morin E, Newman D, Ng L, Ngo K, Omstead V, Otto S, Oyama A, Pena N, Pham T, Phillips E, Pom CA, Potekhina L, Ransford S, Ray PL, Rette D, Reynoldson C, Rimorin C, Rocha D, Ruiz A, Sanchez REA, Sawyer L, Sedeno-Cortes A, Sevigny JP, Shapovalova N, Shepard N, Shulga L, Sigler AR, Siverts L, Soliman S, Somasundaram S, Staats B, Stewart K, Szelenyi E, Tieu M, Trader C, Tran A, van Velthoven CTJ, Walker M, Wang Y, Weed N, Wirthlin M, Wood T, Wynalda B, Yao Z, Zhou T, Ariza J, Dee N, Reding M, Ronellenfitch K, Mufti S, Sunkin SM, Smith KA, Esposito L, Waters J, Thyagarajan B, Yao S, Lein ES, Zeng H, Levi BP, Ngai J, Ting JT, Tasic B. Cell. 2025 May 16:S0092-8674(25)00513-6. doi: 10.1016/j.cell.2025.05.002. PubMed 40403729.
Backbone
  Vector backbone: pAAV2
  Vector type: AAV
Growth in bacteria
  Bacterial resistance: Ampicillin, 100 μg/mL
  Growth temperature: 37°C
  Growth strain: NEB Stable
  Copy number: High Copy
Gene/Insert
  Gene/Insert name: SYFP2
  Species: Synthetic
  Promoter: minBG
  Cloning method: Gibson Cloning
Terms and licenses: Academic/Nonprofit Terms; Industry Terms: Not Available to Industry
How to cite: AiP11450 - pAAV-AiE0071h-minBG-SYFP2-WPRE3-BGHpA (Alias: CN1450) was a gift from Allen Institute for Brain Science & Boaz Levi (Addgene plasmid # 230096 ; http://n2t.net/addgene:230096 ; RRID:Addgene_230096)
