[The description below was written by a language model from this plasmid's Addgene catalogue record and pLannotate feature annotations shown in this document.]
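Description:
AiP11450 - pAAV-AiE0071h-minBG-SYFP2-WPRE3-BGHpA (alias CN1450) is an AAV transfer plasmid of about 5 kb built on a pAAV2 backbone. It is used to package a recombinant AAV genome that reports the activity of a candidate brain enhancer. In bacteria it replicates from a high-copy ColE1/pUC-type origin and is selected with ampicillin through the bla gene and its own promoter. The backbone also carries an f1/M13 phage origin and small remnants of pBR322 bom and rop sequences. The listed growth strain is a recombination-deficient type, which is the usual choice for keeping the repeat-rich ITRs intact.

Between the two AAV2 inverted terminal repeats, which provide the cis signals for genome replication and packaging, lies a single expression cassette. The AiE0071h enhancer sits upstream of the minimal beta-globin promoter (minBG). This promoter has little activity alone, so expression depends on the enhancer. The two elements drive SYFP2, a rapidly maturing monomeric yellow fluorescent protein derived from Aequorea victoria. The transcript is stabilised by WPRE3, a shortened woodchuck hepatitis virus posttranscriptional element that the annotation detects as two fragments, and it ends at the bovine growth hormone polyadenylation signal. Neither feature table annotates the enhancer or minBG; they presumably occupy the unannotated region of roughly 900 bp between the left ITR and SYFP2.

The depositor sequence shows both ITRs complete, whereas the repository's sequencing result recovers only short fragments of the left ITR. This may reflect the difficulty of reading through ITR hairpins, although partial loss cannot be excluded from the record. The stated purpose is AAV-mediated transgene expression in specific populations of brain cells. The record does not say which population AiE0071h targets.
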