Features (pLannotate 1.2.2; 13 found; start..end, strand, type, name):
      1..141     -  repeat_region  AAV2 ITR: inverted terminal repeat of adeno-associated virus serotype 2 inverted
   1073..1789    +  CDS            SYFP2: SYFP2 is a basic (constitutively fluorescent) yellow fluorescent protein published in 2006, derived from Aequorea victoria. It is reported to be a very rapidly-maturing monomer with moderate acid sensitivity.
   1829..1986    +  misc_feature   WPRE (fragment): woodchuck hepatitis virus posttranscriptional regulatory element
   1992..2072    +  misc_feature   WPRE (fragment): woodchuck hepatitis virus posttranscriptional regulatory element
   2089..2200    +  polyA_signal   bGH poly(A) signal: bovine growth hormone polyadenylation signal
   2312..2452    +  repeat_region  AAV2 ITR: inverted terminal repeat of adeno-associated virus serotype 2 inverted
   2457..2508    -  misc_feature   bom (fragment): basis of mobility region from pBR322
   2527..2907    +  rep_origin     M13 ori (sequence partly withheld): M13 bacteriophage origin of replication; arrow indicates direction of (+) strand synthesis
   2983..3032    -  misc_feature   bom (fragment): basis of mobility region from pBR322
   3134..3169    -  CDS            rop (fragment): Rop protein, which maintains plasmids at low copy number; rop
   3264..3368    +  promoter       AmpR promoter: bla
   3369..4229    +  CDS            AmpR: β-lactamase; bla; confers resistance to ampicillin, carbenicillin, and related antibiotics
   4400..4988    +  rep_origin     ori: high-copy-number ColE1/pMB1/pBR322/pUC origin of replication
>Addgene plasmid #230096 | AiP11450 - pAAV-AiE0071h-minBG-SYFP2-WPRE3-BGHpA (Alias: CN1450) | depositor full sequence | sequence record 452585 | Full Sequence
CCTGCAGGCAGCTGCGCGCTCGCTCGCTCACTGAGGCCGCCCGGGCAAAGCCCGGGCGTCGGGCGACCTT
TGGTCGCCCGGCCTCAGTGAGCGAGCGAGCGCGCAGAGAGGGAGTGGCCAACTCCATCACTAGGGGTTCC
TGCGGCCGCACGCGTCACATTGTCCCAGTTCCTATTGAGGCTTCATTCACTCATTCCCTGTACACCTGCG
GGAGGCCTCCAGGTATGCTCAGGGCTAGCCTGGGTCTTCCATACTGGGAAGCAGCTCCAGCCAAGCCTTT
CCACCTCCTGCCAATCACTATGCCCAGTGCAGCCACAGGGGAGCTGGGTATGAACTGAAGGAGCAGGGAG
ATGGGGCTGGGAAAGGGCCCCTGGGGATGAGGCATTGGACAATTAAAATTTCATCTCCCAGTGTCTACCT
CAAGGAGAAAAGAAAGGTAACAGTAGGATAATTGAATTTTTTAAGAAGAGAAAGAAGCAGAATGCCTAAG
TGTTTAAAAAGCTCTATTTAAATTTCTTGTCTGTAGCATGTACTCTAACCTATAATTATGGTTTTGAAAA
AAAGGATAATTATGAAAATTTCTGGGCTCATTAAAGACATACAATTGACATCCAAAATTATTTGAGTTAG
AAATGATGCTGGAATGTGTCTCTTTTAAGAGACTCCGAGGAAGGAATTTTGCTTTTTAAAACTCTAAGTT
CCAGATTAACCCTGAGTGTCACGGGTCACCTTAGGTAATGGTTCCCTCCAAAGGAGAGAGGCAACACAGA
GGCTGCCCCTCCACAGTGCTATCTCAGCTTGGCTCAGCTCAGCTCTGCTCAGCTCTGCAAGGGTTGTTGG
GCTTGGTAGGTGGTGATTTTCTGGTGCTTCCCACACAGGGTGGTCACAGCTCCTTGAGTCAAGGGCTGTC
TGAGAGCCATGCTGGCTGCGTGTTTTGCTGGCTCATGACCTTGGCACATCTTTTCCCTTTTTGGAGCTCG
GGCTGGGCATAAAAGTCAGGGCAGAGCCATCTATTGCTTACATTTGCTTCTGGGATCCAGATCTTTCGAA
GCTAGCGCTACCGGTCGCCACCATGGTGAGCAAGGGCGAGGAGCTGTTCACCGGGGTGGTGCCCATCCTG
GTCGAGCTGGACGGCGACGTAAACGGCCACAAGTTCAGCGTGTCCGGCGAGGGCGAGGGCGATGCCACCT
ACGGCAAGCTGACCCTGAAGCTGATCTGCACCACCGGCAAGCTGCCCGTGCCCTGGCCCACCCTCGTGAC
CACCCTGGGCTACGGCGTGCAGTGCTTCGCCCGCTACCCCGACCACATGAAGCAGCACGACTTCTTCAAG
TCCGCCATGCCCGAAGGCTACGTCCAGGAGCGCACCATCTTCTTCAAGGACGACGGCAACTACAAGACCC
GCGCCGAGGTGAAGTTCGAGGGCGACACCCTGGTGAACCGCATCGAGCTGAAGGGCATCGACTTCAAGGA
GGACGGCAACATCCTGGGGCACAAGCTGGAGTACAACTACAACAGCCACAACGTCTATATCACCGCCGAC
AAGCAGAAGAACGGCATCAAGGCCAACTTCAAGATCCGCCACAACATCGAGGACGGCGGCGTGCAGCTCG
CCGACCACTACCAGCAGAACACCCCCATCGGCGACGGCCCCGTGCTGCTGCCCGACAACCACTACCTGAG
CTACCAGTCCAAGCTGAGCAAAGACCCCAACGAGAAGCGCGATCACATGGTCCTGCTGGAGTTCGTGACC
GCCGCCGGGATCACTCTCGGCATGGACGAGCTGTACAAGTAAGTCGACGGCGCGCCGCGGCCGCGAATTC
GATATCATAATCAACCTCTGGATTACAAAATTTGTGAAAGATTGACTGGTATTCTTAACTATGTTGCTCC
TTTTACGCTATGTGGATACGCTGCTTTAATGCCTTTGTATCATGCTATTGCTTCCCGTATGGCTTTCATT
TTCTCCTCCTTGTATAAATCCTGGTTAGTTCTTGCCACGGCGGAACTCATCGCCGCCTGCCTTGCCCGCT
GCTGGACAGGGGCTCGGCTGTTGGGCACTGACAATTCCGTGGCTCGAGAGATCTTCGACTGTGCCTTCTA
GTTGCCAGCCATCTGTTGTTTGCCCCTCCCCCGTGCCTTCCTTGACCCTGGAAGGTGCCACTCCCACTGT
CCTTTCCTAATAAAATGAGGAAATTGCATCGCATTGTCTGAGTAGGTGTCATTCTATTCTGGGGGGTGGG
GTGGGGCAGGACAGCAAGGGGGAGGATTGGGAAGACAATAGCAGGCATGCACGTGCGGACCGAGCGGCCG
CAGGAACCCCTAGTGATGGAGTTGGCCACTCCCTCTCTGCGCGCTCGCTCGCTCACTGAGGCCGGGCGAC
CAAAGGTCGCCCGACGCCCGGGCTTTGCCCGGGCGGCCTCAGTGAGCGAGCGAGCGCGCAGCTGCCTGCA
GGGGCGCCTGATGCGGTATTTTCTCCTTACGCATCTGTGCGGTATTTCACACCGCATA
[142 nt withheld, positions 2509-2650]
C
[141 nt withheld, positions 2652-2792]
CCTTTGACGTTGGAGTCCACGTTCTTT
[37 nt withheld, positions 2820-2856]
ACCCTATCTCGGGCTATTCTTTTGATTTATAAGGGATTTTGCCGATTTCGGCCTATTGGTTAAAAAATGA
GCTGATTTAACAAAAATTTAACGCGAATTTTAACAAAATATTAACGTTTACAATTTTATGGTGCACTCTC
AGTACAATCTGCTCTGATGCCGCATAGTTAAGCCAGCCCCGACACCCGCCAACACCCGCTGACGCGCCCT
GACGGGCTTGTCTGCTCCCGGCATCCGCTTACAGACAAGCTGTGACCGTCTCCGGGAGCTGCATGTGTCA
GAGGTTTTCACCGTCATCACCGAAACGCGCGAGACGAAAGGGCCTCGTGATACGCCTATTTTTATAGGTT
AATGTCATGATAATAATGGTTTCTTAGACGTCAGGTGGCACTTTTCGGGGAAATGTGCGCGGAACCCCTA
TTTGTTTATTTTTCTAAATACATTCAAATATGTATCCGCTCATGAGACAATAACCCTGATAAATGCTTCA
ATAATATTGAAAAAGGAAGAGTATGAGTATTCAACATTTCCGTGTCGCCCTTATTCCCTTTTTTGCGGCA
TTTTGCCTTCCTGTTTTTGCTCACCCAGAAACGCTGGTGAAAGTAAAAGATGCTGAAGATCAGTTGGGTG
CACGAGTGGGTTACATCGAACTGGATCTCAACAGCGGTAAGATCCTTGAGAGTTTTCGCCCCGAAGAACG
TTTTCCAATGATGAGCACTTTTAAAGTTCTGCTATGTGGCGCGGTATTATCCCGTATTGACGCCGGGCAA
GAGCAACTCGGTCGCCGCATACACTATTCTCAGAATGACTTGGTTGAGTACTCACCAGTCACAGAAAAGC
ATCTTACGGATGGCATGACAGTAAGAGAATTATGCAGTGCTGCCATAACCATGAGTGATAACACTGCGGC
CAACTTACTTCTGACAACGATCGGAGGACCGAAGGAGCTAACCGCTTTTTTGCACAACATGGGGGATCAT
GTAACTCGCCTTGATCGTTGGGAACCGGAGCTGAATGAAGCCATACCAAACGACGAGCGTGACACCACGA
TGCCTGTAGCAATGGCAACAACGTTGCGCAAACTATTAACTGGCGAACTACTTACTCTAGCTTCCCGGCA
ACAATTAATAGACTGGATGGAGGCGGATAAAGTTGCAGGACCACTTCTGCGCTCGGCCCTTCCGGCTGGC
TGGTTTATTGCTGATAAATCTGGAGCCGGTGAGCGTGGGTCTCGCGGTATCATTGCAGCACTGGGGCCAG
ATGGTAAGCCCTCCCGTATCGTAGTTATCTACACGACGGGGAGTCAGGCAACTATGGATGAACGAAATAG
ACAGATCGCTGAGATAGGTGCCTCACTGATTAAGCATTGGTAACTGTCAGACCAAGTTTACTCATATATA
CTTTAGATTGATTTAAAACTTCATTTTTAATTTAAAAGGATCTAGGTGAAGATCCTTTTTGATAATCTCA
TGACCAAAATCCCTTAACGTGAGTTTTCGTTCCACTGAGCGTCAGACCCCGTAGAAAAGATCAAAGGATC
TTCTTGAGATCCTTTTTTTCTGCGCGTAATCTGCTGCTTGCAAACAAAAAAACCACCGCTACCAGCGGTG
GTTTGTTTGCCGGATCAAGAGCTACCAACTCTTTTTCCGAAGGTAACTGGCTTCAGCAGAGCGCAGATAC
CAAATACTGTCCTTCTAGTGTAGCCGTAGTTAGGCCACCACTTCAAGAACTCTGTAGCACCGCCTACATA
CCTCGCTCTGCTAATCCTGTTACCAGTGGCTGCTGCCAGTGGCGATAAGTCGTGTCTTACCGGGTTGGAC
TCAAGACGATAGTTACCGGATAAGGCGCAGCGGTCGGGCTGAACGGGGGGTTCGTGCACACAGCCCAGCT
TGGAGCGAACGACCTACACCGAACTGAGATACCTACAGCGTGAGCTATGAGAAAGCGCCACGCTTCCCGA
AGGGAGAAAGGCGGACAGGTATCCGGTAAGCGGCAGGGTCGGAACAGGAGAGCGCACGAGGGAGCTTCCA
GGGGGAAACGCCTGGTATCTTTATAGTCCTGTCGGGTTTCGCCACCTCTGACTTGAGCGTCGATTTTTGT
GATGCTCGTCAGGGGGGCGGAGCCTATGGAAAAACGCCAGCAACGCGGCCTTTTTACGGTTCCTGGCCTT
TTGCTGGCCTTTTGCTCACATGT
