Features (pLannotate 1.2.2; 14 found; start..end, strand, type, name):
     12..39      +  repeat_region  AAV2 ITR (fragment): inverted terminal repeat of adeno-associated virus serotype 2 inverted
     68..95      +  repeat_region  AAV2 ITR (fragment): inverted terminal repeat of adeno-associated virus serotype 2 inverted
   1062..1778    +  CDS            SYFP2: SYFP2 is a basic (constitutively fluorescent) yellow fluorescent protein published in 2006, derived from Aequorea victoria. It is reported to be a very rapidly-maturing monomer with moderate acid sensitivity.
   1818..1975    +  misc_feature   WPRE (fragment): woodchuck hepatitis virus posttranscriptional regulatory element
   1981..2061    +  misc_feature   WPRE (fragment): woodchuck hepatitis virus posttranscriptional regulatory element
   2078..2189    +  polyA_signal   bGH poly(A) signal: bovine growth hormone polyadenylation signal
   2307..2447    +  repeat_region  AAV2 ITR: inverted terminal repeat of adeno-associated virus serotype 2 inverted
   2452..2503    -  misc_feature   bom (fragment): basis of mobility region from pBR322
   2522..2977    +  rep_origin     f1 ori (sequence partly withheld): f1 bacteriophage origin of replication; arrow indicates direction of (+) strand synthesis
   2978..3027    -  misc_feature   bom (fragment): basis of mobility region from pBR322
   3129..3164    -  CDS            rop (fragment): Rop protein, which maintains plasmids at low copy number; rop
   3259..3363    +  promoter       AmpR promoter: bla
   3364..4224    +  CDS            AmpR: β-lactamase; bla; confers resistance to ampicillin, carbenicillin, and related antibiotics
   4395..4983    +  rep_origin     ori: high-copy-number ColE1/pMB1/pBR322/pUC origin of replication
>Addgene plasmid #230096 | AiP11450 - pAAV-AiE0071h-minBG-SYFP2-WPRE3-BGHpA (Alias: CN1450) | addgene full sequence | sequence record 461837 | Addgene NGS Result
CCTGCAGGCAGCTGCGCGCTCGCTCGCTCACTGAGGCCGCCCGGGCGTCGGGCGACCTTTGGTCGCCCGG
CCTCAGTGAGCGAGCGAGCGCGCAGAGAGGGAGTGGCCAACTCCATCACTAGGGGTTCCTGCGGCCGCAC
GCGTCACATTGTCCCAGTTCCTATTGAGGCTTCATTCACTCATTCCCTGTACACCTGCGGGAGGCCTCCA
GGTATGCTCAGGGCTAGCCTGGGTCTTCCATACTGGGAAGCAGCTCCAGCCAAGCCTTTCCACCTCCTGC
CAATCACTGTGCCCAGTGCAGCCACAGGGGAGCTGGGTATGAACTGAAGGAGCAGGGAGATGGGGCTGGG
AAAGGGCCCCTGGGGATGAGGCATTGGACAATTAAAATTTCATCTCCCAGTGTCTACCTCAAGGAGAAAA
GAAAGGTAACAGTAGGATAATTGAATTTTTTAAGAAGAGAAAGAAGCAGAATGCCTAAGTGTTTAAAAAG
CTCTATTTAAATTTCTTGTCTGTAGCATGTACTCTAACCTATAATTATGGTTTTGAAAAAAAGGATAATT
ATGAAAATTTCTGGGCTCATTAAAGACATACAATTGACATCCAAAATTATTTGAGTTAGAAATGATGCTG
GAATGTGTCTCTTTTAAGAGACTCCGAGGAAGGAACTTTGCTTTTTAAAACTCTAAGTTCCAGATTAACC
CTGAGTGTCACGGGTCACCTTAGGTAATGGTTCCCTCCAAAGGAGAGAGGCAACACAGAGGCTGCCCCTC
CACAGTGCTATCTCAGCTTGGCTCAGCTCAGCTCTGCTCAGCTCTGCAAGGGTTGTTGGGCTTGGTAGGT
GGTGATTTTCTGGTGCTTCCCACACAGGGTGGTCACAGCTCCTTGAGTCAAGGGCTGTCTGAGAGCCATG
CTGGCTGCGTGTTTTGCTGGCTCATGACCTTGGCACATCTTTTCCCTTTTTGGAGCTCGGGCTGGGCATA
AAAGTCAGGGCAGAGCCATCTATTGCTTACATTTGCTTCTGGGATCCAGATCTTTCGAAGCTAGCGCTAC
CGGTCGCCACCATGGTGAGCAAGGGCGAGGAGCTGTTCACCGGGGTGGTGCCCATCCTGGTCGAGCTGGA
CGGCGACGTAAACGGCCACAAGTTCAGCGTGTCCGGCGAGGGCGAGGGCGATGCCACCTACGGCAAGCTG
ACCCTGAAGCTGATCTGCACCACCGGCAAGCTGCCCGTGCCCTGGCCCACCCTCGTGACCACCCTGGGCT
ACGGCGTGCAGTGCTTCGCCCGCTACCCCGACCACATGAAGCAGCACGACTTCTTCAAGTCCGCCATGCC
CGAAGGCTACGTCCAGGAGCGCACCATCTTCTTCAAGGACGACGGCAACTACAAGACCCGCGCCGAGGTG
AAGTTCGAGGGCGACACCCTGGTGAACCGCATCGAGCTGAAGGGCATCGACTTCAAGGAGGACGGCAACA
TCCTGGGGCACAAGCTGGAGTACAACTACAACAGCCACAACGTCTATATCACCGCCGACAAGCAGAAGAA
CGGCATCAAGGCCAACTTCAAGATCCGCCACAACATCGAGGACGGCGGCGTGCAGCTCGCCGACCACTAC
CAGCAGAACACCCCCATCGGCGACGGCCCCGTGCTGCTGCCCGACAACCACTACCTGAGCTACCAGTCCA
AGCTGAGCAAAGACCCCAACGAGAAGCGCGATCACATGGTCCTGCTGGAGTTCGTGACCGCCGCCGGGAT
CACTCTCGGCATGGACGAGCTGTACAAGTAAGTCGACGGCGCGCCGCGGCCGCGAATTCGATATCATAAT
CAACCTCTGGATTACAAAATTTGTGAAAGATTGACTGGTATTCTTAACTATGTTGCTCCTTTTACGCTAT
GTGGATACGCTGCTTTAATGCCTTTGTATCATGCTATTGCTTCCCGTATGGCTTTCATTTTCTCCTCCTT
GTATAAATCCTGGTTAGTTCTTGCCACGGCGGAACTCATCGCCGCCTGCCTTGCCCGCTGCTGGACAGGG
GCTCGGCTGTTGGGCACTGACAATTCCGTGGCTCGAGAGATCTTCGACTGTGCCTTCTAGTTGCCAGCCA
TCTGTTGTTTGCCCCTCCCCCGTGCCTTCCTTGACCCTGGAAGGTGCCACTCCCACTGTCCTTTCCTAAT
AAAATGAGGAAATTGCATCGCATTGTCTGAGTAGGTGTCATTCTATTCTGGGGGGTGGGGTGGGGCAGGA
CAGCAAGGGGGAGGATTGGGAAGACAATAGCAGGCATGAGATCTCACGTGCGGACCGAGCGGCCGCAGGA
ACCCCTAGTGATGGAGTTGGCCACTCCCTCTCTGCGCGCTCGCTCGCTCACTGAGGCCGGGCGACCAAAG
GTCGCCCGACGCCCGGGCTTTGCCCGGGCGGCCTCAGTGAGCGAGCGAGCGCGCAGCTGCCTGCAGGGGC
GCCTGATGCGGTATTTTCTCCTTACGCATCTGTGCGGTATTTCACACCGCATA
[95 nt withheld, positions 2504-2598]
T
[46 nt withheld, positions 2600-2645]
C
[141 nt withheld, positions 2647-2787]
CCTTTGACGTTGGAGTCCACGTTCTTT
[37 nt withheld, positions 2815-2851]
ACTCTATCTCGGGCTATTCTTTTGATTTATAAGGGATTTTGCCGATTTCGGTCTATTGGTTAAAAAATGA
GCTGATTTAACAAAAATTTAACGCGAATTTTAACAAAATATTAACGTTTACAATTTTATGGTGCACTCTC
AGTACAATCTGCTCTGATGCCGCATAGTTAAGCCAGCCCCGACACCCGCCAACACCCGCTGACGCGCCCT
GACGGGCTTGTCTGCTCCCGGCATCCGCTTACAGACAAGCTGTGACCGTCTCCGGGAGCTGCATGTGTCA
GAGGTTTTCACCGTCATCACCGAAACGCGCGAGACGAAAGGGCCTCGTGATACGCCTATTTTTATAGGTT
AATGTCATGATAATAATGGTTTCTTAGACGTCAGGTGGCACTTTTCGGGGAAATGTGCGCGGAACCCCTA
TTTGTTTATTTTTCTAAATACATTCAAATATGTATCCGCTCATGAGACAATAACCCTGATAAATGCTTCA
ATAATATTGAAAAAGGAAGAGTATGAGTATTCAACATTTCCGTGTCGCCCTTATTCCCTTTTTTGCGGCA
TTTTGCCTTCCTGTTTTTGCTCACCCAGAAACGCTGGTGAAAGTAAAAGATGCTGAAGATCAGTTGGGTG
CACGAGTGGGTTACATCGAACTGGATCTCAACAGCGGTAAGATCCTTGAGAGTTTTCGCCCCGAAGAACG
TTTTCCAATGATGAGCACTTTTAAAGTTCTGCTATGTGGCGCGGTATTATCCCGTATTGACGCCGGGCAA
GAGCAACTCGGTCGCCGCATACACTATTCTCAGAATGACTTGGTTGAGTACTCACCAGTCACAGAAAAGC
ATCTTACGGATGGCATGACAGTAAGAGAATTATGCAGTGCTGCCATAACCATGAGTGATAACACTGCGGC
CAACTTACTTCTGACAACGATCGGAGGACCGAAGGAGCTAACCGCTTTTTTGCACAACATGGGGGATCAT
GTAACTCGCCTTGATCGTTGGGAACCGGAGCTGAATGAAGCCATACCAAACGACGAGCGTGACACCACGA
TGCCTGTAGCAATGGCAACAACGTTGCGCAAACTATTAACTGGCGAACTACTTACTCTAGCTTCCCGGCA
ACAATTAATAGACTGGATGGAGGCGGATAAAGTTGCAGGACCACTTCTGCGCTCGGCCCTTCCGGCTGGC
TGGTTTATTGCTGATAAATCTGGAGCCGGTGAGCGTGGGTCTCGCGGTATCATTGCAGCACTGGGGCCAG
ATGGTAAGCCCTCCCGTATCGTAGTTATCTACACGACGGGGAGTCAGGCAACTATGGATGAACGAAATAG
ACAGATCGCTGAGATAGGTGCCTCACTGATTAAGCATTGGTAACTGTCAGACCAAGTTTACTCATATATA
CTTTAGATTGATTTAAAACTTCATTTTTAATTTAAAAGGATCTAGGTGAAGATCCTTTTTGATAATCTCA
TGACCAAAATCCCTTAACGTGAGTTTTCGTTCCACTGAGCGTCAGACCCCGTAGAAAAGATCAAAGGATC
TTCTTGAGATCCTTTTTTTCTGCGCGTAATCTGCTGCTTGCAAACAAAAAAACCACCGCTACCAGCGGTG
GTTTGTTTGCCGGATCAAGAGCTACCAACTCTTTTTCCGAAGGTAACTGGCTTCAGCAGAGCGCAGATAC
CAAATACTGTTCTTCTAGTGTAGCCGTAGTTAGGCCACCACTTCAAGAACTCTGTAGCACCGCCTACATA
CCTCGCTCTGCTAATCCTGTTACCAGTGGCTGCTGCCAGTGGCGATAAGTCGTGTCTTACCGGGTTGGAC
TCAAGACGATAGTTACCGGATAAGGCGCAGCGGTCGGGCTGAACGGGGGGTTCGTGCACACAGCCCAGCT
TGGAGCGAACGACCTACACCGAACTGAGATACCTACAGCGTGAGCTATGAGAAAGCGCCACGCTTCCCGA
AGGGAGAAAGGCGGACAGGTATCCGGTAAGCGGCAGGGTCGGAACAGGAGAGCGCACGAGGGAGCTTCCA
GGGGGAAACGCCTGGTATCTTTATAGTCCTGTCGGGTTTCGCCACCTCTGACTTGAGCGTCGATTTTTGT
GATGCTCGTCAGGGGGGCGGAGCCTATGGAAAAACGCCAGCAACGCGGCCTTTTTACGGTTCCTGGCCTT
TTGCTGGCCTTTTGCTCACATGT
